>Addgene plasmid #103064 | pKSJ375 | addgene full sequence | sequence record 200639 | Addgene NGS Result
TAATACGACTCACTATAGGGGAATTGTGAGCGGATAACAATTCCCCTCTAGAAATAATTTTGTTTAACTT
TAAGAAGGAGATATACCATGGCAAGCTGGAGCCACCCGCAGTTCGAAAAGGGTGCACTTGAAGTCCTCTT
TCAGGGACCCGGGTACCAGGATCCTGTACAAGTCGACGCGGCCGCAGAGCTCGCTCTGGTGCCACGCGGT
AGTTCCGCTCATCACCACCATCATCACCATCACCACCACTAATTAACCTAGGGTGTTAGGGATTTAATTA
TTCTTTATTGATATAAAAAGTCCTAGCAATCCAAATGGGATTGCTAGGACCAAACAAAGTAGATTATATA
GCATAAATAGGTTTAATTTTGCTACGGGGGCGTTATTTAGGTTTTTTCTTCTTTCGAAAAAATCTTTCTT
TATGAAGTTAAAAGCTATGTATTCAATAGCATATTTTGAATATGGACATAGAATAGTGCTTATCACTATT
GCATATAGCATCTTATCTGACACAAGGAAATAATACCCTTCGCTGTTTTTTGTTATAAGGTATATATATA
TAAGTGTGCAGTACAGGCCAAATAAAATATTTTTTATGTAGTATCTTAAGCTCATAAATTAAACCTCGCC
ATATATTCTTTTCATTTTATAAGGATCGAGTTATGAGGAAAAGATTTTTTGTGGGAATATTCGCGATAAA
CCTCCTTGTTGGATGCCTAGGCTGCTGCCACCGCTGAGCAATAACTAGCATAACCCCTTGGGGCCTCTAA
ACGGGTCTTGAGGGGTTTTTTGCTGAAAGGAGGAACTATATCCGGATTGGCGAATGGG
[124 nt withheld, positions 829-952]
C
[91 nt withheld, positions 954-1044]
A
[49 nt withheld, positions 1046-1094]
CCTTTGACGTTGGAGTCCACGTTCTTT
[37 nt withheld, positions 1122-1158]
ACCCTATCTCGGTCTATTCTTTTGATTTATAAGGGATTTTGCCGATTTCGGCCTATTGGTTAAAAAATGA
GCTGATTTAACAAAAATTTAACGCGAATTTTAACAAAATATTAACGTTTACAATTTCTGGCGGCACGATG
GCATGAGATTATCAAAAAGGATCTTCACCTAGATCCTTTTAAATTAAAAATGAAGTTTTAAATCAATCTA
AAGTATATATGAGTAAACTTGGTCTGACAGTTACCAATGCTTAATCAGTGAGGCACCTATCTCAGCGATC
TGTCTATTTCGTTCATCCATAGTTGCCTGACTCCCCGTCGTGTAGATAACTACGATACGGGAGGGCTTAC
CATCTGGCCCCAGTGCTGCAATGATACCGCGAGACCCACGCTCACCGGCTCCAGATTTATCAGCAATAAA
CCAGCCAGCCGGAAGGGCCGAGCGCAGAAGTGGTCCTGCAACTTTATCCGCCTCCATCCAGTCTATTAAT
TGTTGCCGGGAAGCTAGAGTAAGTAGTTCGCCAGTTAATAGTTTGCGCAACGTTGTTGCCATTGCTACAG
GCATCGTGGTGTCACGCTCGTCGTTTGGTATGGCTTCATTCAGCTCCGGTTCCCAACGATCAAGGCGAGT
TACATGATCCCCCATGTTGTGCAAAAAAGCGGTTAGCTCCTTCGGTCCTCCGATCGTTGTCAGAAGTAAG
TTGGCCGCAGTGTTATCACTCATGGTTATGGCAGCACTGCATAATTCTCTTACTGTCATGCCATCCGTAA
GATGCTTTTCTGTGACTGGTGAGTACTCAACCAAGTCATTCTGAGAATAGTGTATGCGGCGACCGAGTTG
CTCTTGCCCGGCGTCAATACGGGATAATACCGCGCCACATAGCAGAACTTTAAAAGTGCTCATCATTGGA
AAACGTTCTTCGGGGCGAAAACTCTCAAGGATCTTACCGCTGTTGAGATCCAGTTCGATGTAACCCACTC
GTGCACCCAACTGATCTTCAGCATCTTTTACTTTCACCAGCGTTTCTGGGTGAGCAAAAACAGGAAGGCA
AAATGCCGCAAAAAAGGGAATAAGGGCGACACGGAAATGTTGAATACTCATACTCTTCCTTTTTCAATCA
TGATTGAAGCATTTATCAGGGTTATTGTCTCATGAGCGGATACATATTTGAATGTATTTAGAAAAATAAA
CAAATAGGTCATGACCAAAATCCCTTAACGTGAGTTTTCGTTCCACTGAGCGTCAGACCCCGTAGAAAAG
ATCAAAGGATCTTCTTGAGATCCTTTTTTTCTGCGCGTAATCTGCTGCTTGCAAACAAAAAAACCACCGC
TACCAGCGGTGGTTTGTTTGCCGGATCAAGAGCTACCAACTCTTTTTCCGAAGGTAACTGGCTTCAGCAG
AGCGCAGATACCAAATACTGTCCTTCTAGTGTAGCCGTAGTTAGGCCACCACTTCAAGAACTCTGTAGCA
CCGCCTACATACCTCGCTCTGCTAATCCTGTTACCAGTGGCTGCTGCCAGTGGCGATAAGTCGTGTCTTA
CCGGGTTGGACTCAAGACGATAGTTACCGGATAAGGCGCAGCGGTCGGGCTGAACGGGGGGTTCGTGCAC
ACAGCCCAGCTTGGAGCGAACGACCTACACCGAACTGAGATACCTACAGCGTGAGCTATGAGAAAGCGCC
ACGCTTCCCGAAGGGAGAAAGGCGGACAGGTATCCGGTAAGCGGCAGGGTCGGAACAGGAGAGCGCACGA
GGGAGCTTCCAGGGGGAAACGCCTGGTATCTTTATAGTCCTGTCGGGTTTCGCCACCTCTGACTTGAGCG
TCGATTTTTGTGATGCTCGTCAGGGGGGCGGAGCCTATGGAAAAACGCCAGCAACGCGGCCTTTTTACGG
TTCCTGGCCTTTTGCTGGCCTTTTGCTCACATGTTCTTTCCTGCGTTATCCCCTGATTCTGTGGATAACC
GTATTACCGCCTTTGAGTGAGCTGATACCGCTCGCCGCAGCCGAACGACCGAGCGCAGCGAGTCAGTGAG
CGAGGAAGCGGAAGAGCGCCTGATGCGGTATTTTCTCCTTACGCATCTGTGCGGTATTTCACACCGCAAT
GGTGCACTCTCAGTACAATCTGCTCTGATGCCGCATAGTTAAGCCAGTATACACTCCGCTATCGCTACGT
GACTGGGTCATGGCTGCGCCCCGACACCCGCCAACACCCGCTGACGCGCCCTGACGGGCTTGTCTGCTCC
CGGCATCCGCTTACAGACAAGCTGTGACCGTCTCCGGGAGCTGCATGTGTCAGAGGTTTTCACCGTCATC
ACCGAAACGCGCGAGGCAGCTGCGGTAAAGCTCATCAGCGTGGTCGTGAAGCGATTCACAGATGTCTGCC
TGTTCATCCGCGTCCAGCTCGTTGAGTTTCTCCAGAAGCGTTAATGTCTGGCTTCTGATAAAGCGGGCCA
TGTTAAGGGCGGTTTTTTCCTGTTTGGTCACTGATGCCTCCGTGTAAGGGGGATTTCTGTTCATGGGGGT
AATGATACCGATGAAACGAGAGAGGATGCTCACGATACGGGTTACTGATGATGAACATGCCCGGTTACTG
GAACGTTGTGAGGGTAAACAACTGGCGGTATGGATGCGGCGGGACCAGAGAAAAATCACTCAGGGTCAAT
GCCAGCGCTTCGTTAATACAGATGTAGGTGTTCCACAGGGTAGCCAGCAGCATCCTGCGATGCAGATCCG
GAACATAATGGTGCAGGGCGCTGACTTCCGCGTTTCCAGACTTTACGAAACACGGAAACCGAAGACCATT
CATGTTGTTGCTCAGGTCGCAGACGTTTTGCAGCAGCAGTCGCTTCACGTTCGCTCGCGTATCGGTGATT
CATTCTGCTAACCAGTAAGGCAACCCCGCCAGCCTAGCCGGGTCCTCAACGACAGGAGCACGATCATGCT
AGTCATGCCCCGCGCCCACCGGAAGGAGCTGACTGGGTTGAAGGCTCTCAAGGGCATCGGTCGAGATCCC
GGTGCCTAATGAGTGAGCTAACTTACATTAATTGCGTTGCGCTCACTGCCCGCTTTCCAGTCGGGAAACC
TGTCGTGCCAGCTGCATTAATGAATCGGCCAACGCGCGGGGAGAGGCGGTTTGCGTATTGGGCGCCAGGG
TGGTTTTTCTTTTCACCAGTGAGACGGGCAACAGCTGATTGCCCTTCACCGCCTGGCCCTGAGAGAGTTG
CAGCAAGCGGTCCACGCTGGTTTGCCCCAGCAGGCGAAAATCCTGTTTGATGGTGGTTAACGGCGGGATA
TAACATGAGCTGTCTTCGGTATCGTCGTATCCCACTACCGAGATGTCCGCACCAACGCGCAGCCCGGACT
CGGTAATGGCGCGCATTGCGCCCAGCGCCATCTGATCGTTGGCAACCAGCATCGCAGTGGGAACGATGCC
CTCATTCAGCATTTGCATGGTTTGTTGAAAACCGGACATGGCACTCCAGTCGCCTTCCCGTTCCGCTATC
GGCTGAATTTGATTGCGAGTGAGATATTTATGCCAGCCAGCCAGACGCAGACGCGCCGAGACAGAACTTA
ATGGGCCCGCTAACAGCGCGATTTGCTGGTGACCCAATGCGACCAGATGCTCCACGCCCAGTCGCGTACC
GTCTTCATGGGAGAAAATAATACTGTTGATGGGTGTCTGGTCAGAGACATCAAGAAATAACGCCGGAACA
TTAGTGCAGGCAGCTTCCACAGCAATGGCATCCTGGTCATCCAGCGGATAGTTAATGATCAGCCCACTGA
CGCGTTGCGCGAGAAGATTGTGCACCGCCGCTTTACAGGCTTCGACGCCGCTTCGTTCTACCATCGACAC
CACCACGCTGGCACCCAGTTGATCGGCGCGAGATTTAATCGCCGCGACAATTTGCGACGGCGCGTGCAGG
GCCAGACTGGAGGTGGCAACGCCAATCAGCAACGACTGTTTGCCCGCCAGTTGTTGTGCCACGCGGTTGG
GAATGTAATTCAGCTCCGCCATCGCCGCTTCCACTTTTTCCCGCGTTTTCGCAGAAACGTGGCTGGCCTG
GTTCACCACGCGGGAAACGGTCTGATAAGAGACACCGGCATACTCTGCGACATCGTATAACGTTACTGGT
TTCACATTCACCACCCTGAATTGACTCTCTTCCGGGCGCTATCATGCCATACCGCGAAAGGTTTTGCGCC
ATTCGATGGTGTCCGGGATCTCGACGCTCTCCCTTATGCGACTCCTGCATTAGGAAGCAGCCCAGTAGTA
GGTTGAGGCCGTTGAGCACCGCCGCCGCAAGGAATGGTGCATGCAAGGAGATGGCGCCCAACAGTCCCCC
GGCCACGGGGCCTGCCACCATACCCACGCCGAAACAAGCGCTCATGAGCCCGAAGTGGCGAGCCCGATCT
TCCCCATCGGTGATGTCGGCGATATAGGCGCCAGCAACCGCACCTGTGGCGCCGGTGATGCCGGCCACGA
TGCGTCCGGCGTAGAGGATCGAGATCGATCTCGATCCCGCGAAAT
Features (pLannotate 1.2.2; 21 found; start..end, strand, type, name):
      1..19      +  promoter       T7 promoter: promoter for bacteriophage T7 RNA polymerase
     20..44      +  protein_bind   lac operator: The lac repressor binds to the lac operator to inhibit transcription in E. coli. This inhibition can be relieved by adding lactose or isopropyl-β-D-thiogalactopyranoside (IPTG). lac repressor encoded by lacI
     59..81      +  RBS            RBS: efficient ribosome binding site from bacteriophage T7 gene 10 (Olins and Rangwala, 1989)
     97..120     +  CDS            Strep-Tag II: peptide that binds Strep-Tactin®, an engineered form of streptavidin
    127..150     +  CDS            HRV 3C site: recognition and cleavage site for human rhinovirus 3C and PreScission proteases
    277..615     -  CDS            imm: IMM1_ECOLX - Protein predicted: Swiss-Prot protein existence level 4. This protein is able to protect a cell, which harbors the plasmid ColE1 encoding colicin E1, against colicin E1. From Escherichia coli.
    663..716     +  CDS            lys (fragment): LYS3_ECOLX - Protein inferred from homology: Swiss-Prot protein existence level 3. Lysis proteins are required for both colicin release and partial cell lysis. From Escherichia coli.
    720..737     +  CDS            SET1 (fragment): solubility-enhancement tag derived from T7 phage gene 10B
    745..792     +  terminator     T7 terminator: transcription terminator for bacteriophage T7 RNA polymerase
    829..1284    +  rep_origin     f1 ori (sequence partly withheld): f1 bacteriophage origin of replication; arrow indicates direction of (+) strand synthesis
   1399..2259    -  CDS            AmpR: β-lactamase; bla; confers resistance to ampicillin, carbenicillin, and related antibiotics
   2260..2352    -  promoter       AmpR promoter: bla
   2433..3021    +  rep_origin     ori: high-copy-number ColE1/pMB1/pBR322/pUC origin of replication
   3207..3346    -  misc_feature   bom: basis of mobility region from pBR322
   3448..3639    -  CDS            rop: Rop protein, which maintains plasmids at low copy number; rop
   3656..4036    +  CDS            YPB1_ECOLX: Protein predicted: Swiss-Prot protein existence level 4. From Escherichia coli.
   4098..4162    -  CDS            TcR (fragment): tetracycline efflux protein; tet; confers resistance to tetracycline
   4177..4198    -  protein_bind   CAP binding site: CAP binding activates transcription in the presence of cAMP. E. coli catabolite activator protein
   4211..5293    -  CDS            lacI: lac repressor; lacI; The lac repressor binds to the lac operator to inhibit transcription in E. coli. This inhibition can be relieved by adding lactose or isopropyl-β-D-thiogalactopyranoside (IPTG).
   5294..5371    -  promoter       lacI promoter: lacI
   5379..5658    -  CDS            TcR (fragment): tetracycline efflux protein; tet; confers resistance to tetracycline
