[The description below was written by a language model from this plasmid's Addgene catalogue record and pLannotate feature annotations shown in this document.]
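Description:
pKSJ375 is a bacterial expression plasmid built on the Novagen pET52-b backbone that carries the colicin E1 immunity gene (imm, also called cei) from the E. coli plasmid ColE1. The roughly 440 bp insert, cloned into the AvrII site, comprises the immunity gene together with its own native ColE1 promoter. In the annotated sequence the imm coding region lies on the strand opposite to the vector's T7 promoter, between the multiple cloning region and the T7 terminator, so its expression depends on its own promoter rather than on T7 RNA polymerase. A short fragment of the neighbouring ColE1 lysis gene is also annotated beside it, apparently carried over with the cloned fragment.

The pET expression cassette remains intact and unoccupied: T7 promoter, lac operator, T7 gene 10 ribosome binding site, N-terminal Strep-Tag II and HRV 3C protease cleavage site, and the T7 terminator, with lacI on the backbone for IPTG-regulated control. The plasmid replicates from a ColE1/pMB1-type origin; the catalogue lists it as high copy, although rop and the bom region are also annotated. It also has an f1 origin and is selected with ampicillin through β-lactamase, and it confers immunity to colicin E1. Small tetracycline-resistance fragments are backbone remnants.

According to the depositor, the immunity protein was never expressed on its own from this plasmid. The construct was made as an intermediate host vector so that a colicin gene, which would otherwise be lethal to the cell, could subsequently be cloned into the T7 cassette and expressed, with BL21(DE3) named for protein expression.
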