Addgene plasmid #103064: pKSJ375
Purpose: Expresses ImmE1, immunity to colicin E1
Depositing lab: Alan Finkelstein & Karen Jakes. Depositing organization: Albert Einstein College of Medicine. Publication: The Colicin E1 TolC Box: Identification of a Domain Required for Colicin E1 Cytotoxicity and TolC Binding. Jakes KS. J Bacteriol. 2016 Dec 13;199(1). pii: e00412-16. Print 2017 Jan 1. 10.1128/JB.00412-16 PubMed 27795317.
Backbone
  Vector backbone: pET52-b
  Backbone manufacturer: Novagen/EMD Millipore
  Backbone size w/o insert (bp): 5227
  Total vector size (bp): 5700
  Vector type: Bacterial Expression
  Selectable markers: Immunity to colicin E1
Growth in bacteria
  Bacterial resistance: Ampicillin, 100 μg/mL
  Growth temperature: 37°C
  Growth strain: BL21(DE3)
  Growth instructions: use BL21(DE3) for protein expression
  Copy number: High Copy
Gene/Insert
  Gene/Insert name: colicin E1 immunity protein (alt name: cei)
  Species: E. coli
  Insert size (bp): 440
  GenBank ID: J01566.1
  Entrez Gene: pColE1_26 (a.k.a. pColE1_26); imm (a.k.a. pColE1H22_p2)
  Promoter: E1 immunity protein promoter from ColE1
  Cloning method: Restriction Enzyme; 5′ cloning site AvrII (not destroyed); 3′ cloning site AvrII (not destroyed)
  Sequencing primers: 5′ T7-term; 3′ T7-term
Terms and licenses: Academic/Nonprofit Terms; Industry Terms: Not Available to Industry
Depositor comments: This protein was never expressed independently. It was cloned in order to subsequently clone a colicin gene, which would be lethal in the absence of the immunity protein. The cloned fragment was from base pair 500 to base pair 48 of ColE1, which encompasses the E1 immunity protein promoter and the gene.
How to cite: pKSJ375 was a gift from Alan Finkelstein & Karen Jakes (Addgene plasmid # 103064 ; http://n2t.net/addgene:103064 ; RRID:Addgene_103064)
